Addgene plasmid #43707: III-TGGA
Depositing lab: Chad Cowan & Kiran Musunuru. Depositing organization: Harvard University. Publication: A TALEN Genome-Editing System for Generating Human Stem Cell-Based Disease Models. Ding Q, Lee YK, Schaefer EA, Peters DT, Veres A, Kim K, Kuperwasser N, Motola DL, Meissner TB, Hendriks WT, Trevisan M, Gupta RM, Moisan A, Banks E, Friesen M, Schinzel RT, Xia F, Tang A, Xia Y, Figueroa E, Wann A, Ahfeldt T, Daheron L, Zhang F, Rubin LL, Peng LF, Chung RT, Musunuru K, Cowan CA. Cell Stem Cell. 2012 Dec 12. pii: S1934-5909(12)00645-5. doi: 10.1016/j.stem.2012.11.011. PubMed 23246482.
Backbone
  Vector backbone: pCRII-TOPO
  Backbone manufacturer: Invitrogen
  Backbone size w/o insert (bp): 3973
  Vector type: Bacterial Cloning
Growth in bacteria
  Bacterial resistance: Ampicillin and Kanamycin, 100 & 50 μg/mL
  Growth temperature: 37°C
  Growth strain: Top10
  Copy number: High Copy
Gene/Insert
  Gene/Insert name: III-TGGA
  Species: Synthetic
  Insert size (bp): 426
  Cloning method: TOPO Cloning
  Sequencing primers: 5′ T7; 3′ M13-rev
Terms and licenses: Academic/Nonprofit Terms; Industry Terms: Not Available to Industry
How to cite: III-TGGA was a gift from Chad Cowan & Kiran Musunuru (Addgene plasmid # 43707 ; http://n2t.net/addgene:43707 ; RRID:Addgene_43707)
