[The description below was written by a language model from this plasmid's Addgene catalogue record.]
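Description:
III-TGGA is a bacterial cloning plasmid built on the commercial pCRII-TOPO backbone (about 4 kb without insert), into which a 426 bp synthetic fragment was placed by TOPO cloning. It is a high-copy plasmid maintained in E. coli and is recorded as carrying both ampicillin and kanamycin resistance, consistent with the dual-marker design of the pCRII-TOPO vector. The insert is flanked by standard sequencing primer sites, with T7 listed on the 5′ side and M13 reverse on the 3′ side. No feature table accompanies the record, so the positions of the origin, markers and other backbone elements are not documented here.

The record describes the insert only by its name and as synthetic; it does not spell out what the fragment encodes. The associated publication describes a TALEN genome-editing system for generating human stem cell-based disease models, and the plasmid appears to be one component of that assembly kit. In that context, the name plausibly denotes a pre-assembled block of four TALE repeat modules recognising the bases T, G, G and A, destined for the third position ("III") in a hierarchical array; the insert size is roughly what four repeat units of about 100 bp each would occupy. This reading is an inference from the name, size and publication rather than a stated fact. The plasmid has no expression function recorded for mammalian cells. It serves as a storage and propagation vector from which the module would be taken for assembly into a full-length TALEN targeting a chosen genomic sequence.
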