>Addgene plasmid #43707 | III-TGGA | depositor partial sequence | sequence record 58972 | III-TGGA sequence 426 bps
CGTCTCGGCTCACCCCAGAGCAGGTCGTGGCCATTGCCTCGAATGGAGGGGGCAAACAGGCGTTGGAAAC
CGTACAACGATTGCTGCCGGTGCTGTGCCAAGCGCACGGACTCACCCCAGAGCAGGTCGTGGCAATCGCG
AGCAATAACGGCGGAAAACAGGCTTTGGAAACGGTGCAGAGGCTCCTTCCAGTGCTGTGCCAAGCGCACG
GCCTCACCCCAGAGCAGGTCGTGGCAATCGCGAGCAATAACGGCGGAAAACAGGCTTTGGAAACGGTGCA
GAGGCTCCTTCCAGTGCTGTGCCAAGCGCACGGATTAACCCCAGAGCAGGTCGTGGCAATCGCCTCCAAC
ATTGGCGGGAAACAGGCACTCGAGACTGTCCAGCGCCTGCTTCCCGTGCTGTGCCAAGCGCACGGACTCA
GAGACG
