>Addgene plasmid #43707 | III-TGGA | addgene partial sequence | sequence record 61789 | M13-F20 5'-TGTAAAACGACGGCCAGT-3'
TTGGGCGAATTGGGCCCTCTAGATGCATGCTCGAGCGGCCGCCAGTGTGATGGATATCTGCAGAATTCGC
CCTTGATGCCGTCCTAGCGCGTCTCGGCTCACCCCAGAGCAGGTCGTGGCCATTGCCTCGAATGGAGGGG
GCAAACAGGCGTTGGAAACCGTACAACGATTGCTGCCGGTGCTGTGCCAAGCGCACGGACTCACCCCAGA
GCAGGTCGTGGCAATCGCGAGCAATAACGGCGGAAAACAGGCTTTGGAAACGGTGCAGAGGCTCCTTCCA
GTGCTGTGCCAAGCGCACGGCCTCACCCCAGAGCAGGTCGTGGCAATCGCGAGCAATAACGGCGGAAAAC
AGGCTTTGGAAACGGTGCAGAGGCTCCTTCCAGTGCTGTGCCAAGCGCACGGATTAACCCCAGAGCAGGT
CGTGGCAATCGCCTCCAACATTGGCGGGAAACAGGCACTCGAGACTGTCCAGCGCCTGCTTCCCGTGCTG
TGCCAAGCGCACGGACTCAGAGACGTGGGCACAGGAAAGATACTTAAGGGCGAATTCCAGCACACTGGCG
GCCGTTACTAGTGGATCCGAGCTCGGTACCAAGCTTGATGCATAGCTTGAGTATTCTATAGTGTCACCTA
AATAGCTTGGCGTAATCATGGTCATAGCTGTTTCCTGTGTGAAATTGTTATCCGCTCACAATTCCACACA
ACATACGAGCCGGAAGCATAAAGTGTAAAGCCTGGGGTGCCTAATGAGTGAGCTAACTCACATTAATTGC
GTTGCGCTCACTGCCCGCTTTCCAGTCGGGAAACCTGTCGTGCCAGCTGCATTAATGAATCGGCCAACGC
GCGGGGAGAGGCGGTTTGCGTATTGGGCGCTCTTCCGCTTCCTCGCTCACTGACTCGCTGCGCTCGGTCG
TTCGGCTGCGGCGAGCGGTATCAGCTCACTCAAAGGCGGTAATACGGTTATCCACAGAATCAGGGGATAA
CGCAGGAAAGAACATGTGA
